>Addgene plasmid #76750 | HIPK2 gRNA (BRDN0001162222) | addgene full sequence | sequence record 186432 | Addgene Assembled Sequence
CCCGGGTGCAAAGATGGATAAAGTTTTAAACAGAGAGGAATCTTTGCAGCTAATGGACCTTCTAGGTCTT
GAAAGGAGTGGGAATTGGCTCCGGTGCCCGTCAGTGGGCAGAGCGCACATCGCCCACAGTCCCCGAGAAG
TTGGGGGGAGGGGTCGGCAATTGATCCGGTGCCTAGAGAAGGTGGCGCGGGGTAAACTGGGAAAGTGATG
TCGTGTACTGGCTCCGCCTTTTTCCCGAGGGTGGGGGAGAACCGTATATAAGTGCAGTAGTCGCCGTGAA
CGTTCTTTTTCGCAACGGGTTTGCCGCCAGAACACAGGTAAGTGCCGTGTGTGGTTCCCGCGGGCCTGGC
CTCTTTACGGGTTATGGCCCTTGCGTGCCTTGAATTACTTCCACCTGGCTGCAGTACGTGATTCTTGATC
CCGAGCTTCGGGTTGGAAGTGGGTGGGAGAGTTCGAGGCCTTGCGCTTAAGGAGCCCCTTCGCCTCGTGC
TTGAGTTGAGGCCTGGCCTGGGCGCTGGGGCCGCCGCGTGCGAATCTGGTGGCACCTTCGCGCCTGTCTC
GCTGCTTTCGATAAGTCTCTAGCCATTTAAAATTTTTGATGACCTGCTGCGACGCTTTTTTTCTGGCAAG
ATAGTCTTGTAAATGCGGGCCAAGATCTGCACACTGGTATTTCGGTTTTTGGGGCCGCGGGCGGCGACGG
GGCCCGTGCGTCCCAGCGCACATGTTCGGCGAGGCGGGGCCTGCGAGCGCGGCCACCGAGAATCGGACGG
GGGTAGTCTCAAGCTGGCCGGCCTGCTCTGGTGCCTGGCCTCGCGCCGCCGTGTATCGCCCCGCCCTGGG
CGGCAAGGCTGGCCCGGTCGGCACCAGTTGCGTGAGCGGAAAGATGGCCGCTTCCCGGCCCTGCTGCAGG
GAGCTCAAAATGGAGGACGCGGCGCTCGGGAGAGCGGGCGGGTGAGTCACCCACACAAAGGAAAAGGGCC
TTTCCGTCCTCAGCCGTCGCTTCATGTGACTCCACGGAGTACCGGGCGCCGTCCAGGCACCTCGATTAGT
TCTCGAGCTTTTGGAGTACGTCGTCTTTAGGTTGGGGGGAGGGGTTTTATGCGATGGAGTTTCCCCACAC
TGAGTGGGTGGAGACTGAAGTTAGGCCAGCTTGGCACTTGATGTAATTCTCCTTGGAATTTGCCCTTTTT
GAGTTTGGATCTTGGTTCATTCTCAAGCCTCAGACAGTGGTTCAAAGTTTTTTTCTTCCATTTCAGGTGT
CGTGACGTACGGCCACCATGACCGAGTACAAGCCCACGGTGCGCCTCGCCACCCGCGACGACGTCCCCAG
GGCCGTACGCACCCTCGCCGCCGCGTTCGCCGACTACCCCGCCACGCGCCACACCGTCGATCCGGACCGC
CACATCGAGCGGGTCACCGAGCTGCAAGAACTCTTCCTCACGCGCGTCGGGCTCGACATCGGCAAGGTGT
GGGTCGCGGACGACGGCGCCGCCGTGGCGGTCTGGACCACGCCGGAGAGCGTCGAAGCGGGGGCGGTGTT
CGCCGAGATCGGCCCGCGCATGGCCGAGTTGAGCGGTTCCCGGCTGGCCGCGCAGCAACAGATGGAAGGC
CTCCTGGCGCCGCACCGGCCCAAGGAGCCCGCGTGGTTCCTGGCCACCGTCGGAGTCTCGCCCGACCACC
AGGGCAAGGGTCTGGGCAGCGCCGTCGTGCTCCCCGGAGTGGAGGCGGCCGAGCGCGCCGGGGTGCCCGC
CTTCCTGGAGACCTCCGCGCCCCGCAACCTCCCCTTCTACGAGCGGCTCGGCTTCACCGTCACCGCCGAC
GTCGAGGTGCCCGAAGGACCGCGCACCTGGTGCATGACCCGCAAGCCCGGTGCCTGAACGCGTTAAGTCG
ACAATCAACCTCTGGATTACAAAATTTGTGAAAGATTGACTGGTATTCTTAACTATGTTGCTCCTTTTAC
GCTATGTGGATACGCTGCTTTAATGCCTTTGTATCATGCTATTGCTTCCCGTATGGCTTTCATTTTCTCC
TCCTTGTATAAATCCTGGTTGCTGTCTCTTTATGAGGAGTTGTGGCCCGTTGTCAGGCAACGTGGCGTGG
TGTGCACTGTGTTTGCTGACGCAACCCCCACTGGTTGGGGCATTGCCACCACCTGTCAGCTCCTTTCCGG
GACTTTCGCTTTCCCCCTCCCTATTGCCACGGCGGAACTCATCGCCGCCTGCCTTGCCCGCTGCTGGACA
GGGGCTCGGCTGTTGGGCACTGACAATTCCGTGGTGTTGTCGGGGAAATCATCGTCCTTTCCTTGGCTGC
TCGCCTGTGTTGCCACCTGGATTCTGCGCGGGACGTCCTTCTGCTACGTCCCTTCGGCCCTCAATCCAGC
GGACCTTCCTTCCCGCGGCCTGCTGCCGGCTCTGCGGCCTCTTCCGCGTCTTCGCCTTCGCCCTCAGACG
AGTCGGATCTCCCTTTGGGCCGCCTCCCCGCGTCGACTTTAAGACCAATGACTTACAAGGCAGCTGTAGA
TCTTAGCCACTTTTTAAAAGAAAAGGGGGGACTGGAAGGGCTAATTCACTCCCAACGAAGACAAGATCTG
CTTTTTGCTTGTACTGGGTCTCTCTGGTTAGACCAGATCTGAGCCTGGGAGCTCTCTGGCTAACTAGGGA
ACCCACTGCTTAAGCCTCAATAAAGCTTGCCTTGAGTGCTTCAAGTAGTGTGTGCCCGTCTGTTGTGTGA
CTCTGGTAACTAGAGATCCCTCAGACCCTTTTAGTCAGTGTGGAAAATCTCTAGCAGTACGTATAGTAGT
TCATGTCATCTTATTATTCAGTATTTATAACTTGCAAAGAAATGAATATCAGAGAGTGAGAGGAACTTGT
TTATTGCAGCTTATAATGGTTACAAATAAAGCAATAGCATCACAAATTTCACAAATAAAGCATTTTTTTC
ACTGCATTCTAGTTGTGGTTTGTCCAAACTCATCAATGTATCTTATCATGTCTGGCTCTAGCTATCCCGC
CCCTAACTCCGCCCATCCCGCCCCTAACTCCGCCCAGTTCCGCCCATTCTCCGCCCCATGGCTGACTAAT
TTTTTTTATTTATGCAGAGGCCGAGGCCGCCTCGGCCTCTGAGCTATTCCAGAAGTAGTGAGGAGGCTTT
TTTGGAGGCCTAGGGACGTACCCAATTCGCCCTATAGTGAGTCGTATTACGCGCGCTCACTGGCCGTCGT
TTTACAACGTCGTGACTGGGAAAACCCTGGCGTTACCCAACTTAATCGCCTTGCAGCACATCCCCCTTTC
GCCAGCTGGCGTAATAGCGAAGAGGCCCGCACCGATCGCCCTTCCCAACAGTTGCGCAGCCTGAATGGCG
AATGGG
[124 nt withheld, positions 3367-3490]
C
[91 nt withheld, positions 3492-3582]
A
[49 nt withheld, positions 3584-3632]
CCTTTGACGTTGGAGTCCACGTTCTTT
[37 nt withheld, positions 3660-3696]
ACCCTATCTCGGTCTATTCTTTTGATTTATAAGGGATTTTGCCGATTTCGGCCTATTGGTTAAAAAATGA
GCTGATTTAACAAAAATTTAACGCGAATTTTAACAAAATATTAACGCTTACAATTTAGGTGGCACTTTTC
GGGGAAATGTGCGCGGAACCCCTATTTGTTTATTTTTCTAAATACATTCAAATATGTATCCGCTCATGAG
ACAATAACCCTGATAAATGCTTCAATAATATTGAAAAAGGAAGAGTATGAGTATTCAACATTTCCGTGTC
GCCCTTATTCCCTTTTTTGCGGCATTTTGCCTTCCTGTTTTTGCTCACCCAGAAACGCTGGTGAAAGTAA
AAGATGCTGAAGATCAGTTGGGTGCACGAGTGGGTTACATCGAACTGGATCTCAACAGCGGTAAGATCCT
TGAGAGTTTTCGCCCCGAAGAACGTTTTCCAATGATGAGCACTTTTAAAGTTCTGCTATGTGGCGCGGTA
TTATCCCGTATTGACGCCGGGCAAGAGCAACTCGGTCGCCGCATACACTATTCTCAGAATGACTTGGTTG
AGTACTCACCAGTCACAGAAAAGCATCTTACGGATGGCATGACAGTAAGAGAATTATGCAGTGCTGCCAT
AACCATGAGTGATAACACTGCGGCCAACTTACTTCTGACAACGATCGGAGGACCGAAGGAGCTAACCGCT
TTTTTGCACAACATGGGGGATCATGTAACTCGCCTTGATCGTTGGGAACCGGAGCTGAATGAAGCCATAC
CAAACGACGAGCGTGACACCACGATGCCTGTAGCAATGGCAACAACGTTGCGCAAACTATTAACTGGCGA
ACTACTTACTCTAGCTTCCCGGCAACAATTAATAGACTGGATGGAGGCGGATAAAGTTGCAGGACCACTT
CTGCGCTCGGCCCTTCCGGCTGGCTGGTTTATTGCTGATAAATCTGGAGCCGGTGAGCGTGGGTCTCGCG
GTATCATTGCAGCACTGGGGCCAGATGGTAAGCCCTCCCGTATCGTAGTTATCTACACGACGGGGAGTCA
GGCAACTATGGATGAACGAAATAGACAGATCGCTGAGATAGGTGCCTCACTGATTAAGCATTGGTAACTG
TCAGACCAAGTTTACTCATATATACTTTAGATTGATTTAAAACTTCATTTTTAATTTAAAAGGATCTAGG
TGAAGATCCTTTTTGATAATCTCATGACCAAAATCCCTTAACGTGAGTTTTCGTTCCACTGAGCGTCAGA
CCCCGTAGAAAAGATCAAAGGATCTTCTTGAGATCCTTTTTTTCTGCGCGTAATCTGCTGCTTGCAAACA
AAAAAACCACCGCTACCAGCGGTGGTTTGTTTGCCGGATCAAGAGCTACCAACTCTTTTTCCGAAGGTAA
CTGGCTTCAGCAGAGCGCAGATACCAAATACTGTTCTTCTAGTGTAGCCGTAGTTAGGCCACCACTTCAA
GAACTCTGTAGCACCGCCTACATACCTCGCTCTGCTAATCCTGTTACCAGTGGCTGCTGCCAGTGGCGAT
AAGTCGTGTCTTACCGGGTTGGACTCAAGACGATAGTTACCGGATAAGGCGCAGCGGTCGGGCTGAACGG
GGGGTTCGTGCACACAGCCCAGCTTGGAGCGAACGACCTACACCGAACTGAGATACCTACAGCGTGAGCT
ATGAGAAAGCGCCACGCTTCCCGAAGGGAGAAAGGCGGACAGGTATCCGGTAAGCGGCAGGGTCGGAACA
GGAGAGCGCACGAGGGAGCTTCCAGGGGGAAACGCCTGGTATCTTTATAGTCCTGTCGGGTTTCGCCACC
TCTGACTTGAGCGTCGATTTTTGTGATGCTCGTCAGGGGGGCGGAGCCTATGGAAAAACGCCAGCAACGC
GGCCTTTTTACGGTTCCTGGCCTTTTGCTGGCCTTTTGCTCACATGTTCTTTCCTGCGTTATCCCCTGAT
TCTGTGGATAACCGTATTACCGCCTTTGAGTGAGCTGATACCGCTCGCCGCAGCCGAACGACCGAGCGCA
GCGAGTCAGTGAGCGAGGAAGCGGAAGAGCGCCCAATACGCAAACCGCCTCTCCCCGCGCGTTGGCCGAT
TCATTAATGCAGCTGGCACGACAGGTTTCCCGACTGGAAAGCGGGCAGTGAGCGCAACGCAATTAATGTG
AGTTAGCTCACTCATTAGGCACCCCAGGCTTTACACTTTATGCTTCCGGCTCGTATGTTGTGTGGAATTG
TGAGCGGATAACAATTTCACACAGGAAACAGCTATGACCATGATTACGCCAAGCGCGCAATTAACCCTCA
CTAAAGGGAACAAAAGCTGGAGCTGCAAGCTTAATGTAGTCTTATGCAATACTCTTGTAGTCTTGCAACA
TGGTAACGATGAGTTAGCAACATGCCTTACAAGGAGAGAAAAAGCACCGTGCATGCCGATTGGTGGAAGT
AAGGTGGTACGATCGTGCCTTATTAGGAAGGCAACAGACGGGTCTGACATGGATTGGACGAACCACTGAA
TTGCCGCATTGCAGAGATATTGTATTTAAGTGCCTAGCTCGATACATAAACGGGTCTCTCTGGTTAGACC
AGATCTGAGCCTGGGAGCTCTCTGGCTAACTAGGGAACCCACTGCTTAAGCCTCAATAAAGCTTGCCTTG
AGTGCTTCAAGTAGTGTGTGCCCGTCTGTTGTGTGACTCTGGTAACTAGAGATCCCTCAGACCCTTTTAG
TCAGTGTGGAAAATCTCTAGCAGTGGCGCCCGAACAGGGACTTGAAAGCGAAAGGGAAACCAGAGGAGCT
CTCTCGACGCAGGACTCGGCTTGCTGAAGCGCGCACGGCAAGAGGCGAGGGGCGGCGACTGGTGAGTACG
CCAAAAATTTTGACTAGCGGAGGCTAGAAGGAGAGAGATGGGTGCGAGAGCGTCAGTATTAAGCGGGGGA
GAATTAGATCGCGATGGGAAAAAATTCGGTTAAGGCCAGGGGGAAAGAAAAAATATAAATTAAAACATAT
AGTATGGGCAAGCAGGGAGCTAGAACGATTCGCAGTTAATCCTGGCCTGTTAGAAACATCAGAAGGCTGT
AGACAAATACTGGGACAGCTACAACCATCCCTTCAGACAGGATCAGAAGAACTTAGATCATTATATAATA
CAGTAGCAACCCTCTATTGTGTGCATCAAAGGATAGAGATAAAAGACACCAAGGAAGCTTTAGACAAGAT
AGAGGAAGAGCAAAACAAAAGTAAGACCACCGCACAGCAAGCGGCCGCTGATCTTCAGACCTGGAGGAGG
AGATATGAGGGACAATTGGAGAAGTGAATTATATAAATATAAAGTAGTAAAAATTGAACCATTAGGAGTA
GCACCCACCAAGGCAAAGAGAAGAGTGGTGCAGAGAGAAAAAAGAGCAGTGGGAATAGGAGCTTTGTTCC
TTGGGTTCTTGGGAGCAGCAGGAAGCACTATGGGCGCAGCGTCAATGACGCTGACGGTACAGGCCAGACA
ATTATTGTCTGGTATAGTGCAGCAGCAGAACAATTTGCTGAGGGCTATTGAGGCGCAACAGCATCTGTTG
CAACTCACAGTCTGGGGCATCAAGCAGCTCCAGGCAAGAATCCTGGCTGTGGAAAGATACCTAAAGGATC
AACAGCTCCTGGGGATTTGGGGTTGCTCTGGAAAACTCATTTGCACCACTGCTGTGCCTTGGAATGCTAG
TTGGAGTAATAAATCTCTGGAACAGATTTGGAATCACACGACCTGGATGGAGTGGGACAGAGAAATTAAC
AATTACACAAGCTTAATACACTCCTTAATTGAAGAATCGCAAAACCAGCAAGAAAAGAATGAACAAGAAT
TATTGGAATTAGATAAATGGGCAAGTTTGTGGAATTGGTTTAACATAACAAATTGGCTGTGGTATATAAA
ATTATTCATAATGATAGTAGGAGGCTTGGTAGGTTTAAGAATAGTTTTTGCTGTACTTTCTATAGTGAAT
AGAGTTAGGCAGGGATATTCACCATTATCGTTTCAGACCCACCTCCCAACCCCGAGGGGACCCAGAGAGG
GCCTATTTCCCATGATTCCTTCATATTTGCATATACGATACAAGGCTGTTAGAGAGATAATTAGAATTAA
TTTGACTGTAAACACAAAGATATTAGTACAAAATACGTGACGTAGAAAGTAATAATTTCTTGGGTAGTTT
GCAGTTTTAAAATTATGTTTTAAAATGGACTATCATATGCTTACCGTAACTTGAAAGTATTTCGATTTCT
TGGCTTTATATATCTTGTGGAAAGGACGAAACACCGTGGACTCAAGCGTAAGAGCGGTTTTAGAGCTAGA
AATAGCAAGTTAAAATAAGGCTAGTCCGTTATCAACTTGAAAAAGTGGCACCGAGTCGGTGCTTTTTTAA
GCTTGGCGTAACTAGATCTTGAGACAAATGGCAGTATTCATCCACAATTTTAAAAGAAAAGGGGGGATTG
GGGGGTACAGTGCAGGGGAAAGAATAGTAGACATAATAGCAACAGACATACAAACTAAAGAATTACAAAA
ACAAATTACAAAAATTCAAAATTTTCGGGTTTATTACAGGGACAGCAGAGATCCACTTTGGCGCCGGCTC
GAGGGGG
Features (pLannotate 1.2.2; 29 found; start..end, strand, type, name):
     14..80      +  CDS            small t antigen (fragment): SV40 (simian virus 40) small t antigen
    106..317     +  promoter       EF-1α core promoter: core promoter for human elongation factor EF-1α
    318..1256    +  intron         EF-1α intron A: intron upstream of the start codon of human EF-1α
   1278..1877    +  CDS            PuroR (fragment): puromycin N-acetyltransferase; pac from Streptomyces; confers resistance to puromycin
   1893..2481    +  misc_feature   WPRE: woodchuck hepatitis virus posttranscriptional regulatory element
   2532..2551    +  misc_feature   cPPT/CTS (fragment): central polypurine tract and central termination sequence of HIV-1
   2553..2786    +  LTR            3' LTR (ΔU3): self-inactivating 3' long terminal repeat (LTR) from HIV-1
   2864..2985    +  polyA_signal   SV40 poly(A) signal: SV40 polyadenylation signal
   3025..3160    +  rep_origin     SV40 ori: SV40 origin of replication
   3181..3199    -  promoter       T7 promoter: promoter for bacteriophage T7 RNA polymerase
   3207..3362    +  CDS            lacZα (fragment): LacZα fragment of β-galactosidase; lacZ fragment
   3367..3795    +  rep_origin     f1 ori (sequence partly withheld): f1 bacteriophage origin of replication; arrow indicates direction of (+) strand synthesis
   3848..3952    +  promoter       AmpR promoter: bla
   3953..4813    +  CDS            AmpR: β-lactamase; bla; confers resistance to ampicillin, carbenicillin, and related antibiotics
   4984..5572    +  rep_origin     ori: high-copy-number ColE1/pMB1/pBR322/pUC origin of replication
   5755..5847    +  CDS            lacI (fragment): lac repressor; lacI; The lac repressor binds to the lac operator to inhibit transcription in E. coli. This inhibition can be relieved by adding lactose or isopropyl-β-D-thiogalactopyranoside (IPTG).
   5860..5881    +  protein_bind   CAP binding site: CAP binding activates transcription in the presence of cAMP. E. coli catabolite activator protein
   5896..5926    +  promoter       lac promoter: promoter for the E. coli lac operon
   5934..5950    +  protein_bind   lac operator: The lac repressor binds to the lac operator to inhibit transcription in E. coli. This inhibition can be relieved by adding lactose or isopropyl-β-D-thiogalactopyranoside (IPTG). lac repressor encoded by lacI
   5995..6013    +  promoter       T3 promoter: promoter for bacteriophage T3 RNA polymerase
   6041..6267    +  promoter       RSV promoter: Rous sarcoma virus enhancer/promoter
   6268..6448    +  LTR            5' LTR (truncated): truncated 5' long terminal repeat (LTR) from HIV-1
   6495..6620    +  misc_feature   HIV-1 Ψ: packaging signal of human immunodeficiency virus type 1
   6604..6967    +  CDS            HIV-1 gag (fragment): gag protein from human immunodeficiency virus 1; gag
   7113..7346    +  misc_feature   RRE: The Rev response element (RRE) of HIV-1 allows for Rev-dependent mRNA export from the nucleus to the cytoplasm.
   7723..7749    +  CDS            Rev (fragment): human immunodeficiency virus 1 (HIV-1) Rev protein; rev; enhances nuclear export of unspliced and incompletely spliced viral mRNAs
   7753..7993    +  promoter       U6 promoter: RNA polymerase III promoter for human U6 snRNA
   8023..8098    +  misc_RNA       gRNA scaffold: guide RNA scaffold for the Streptococcus pyogenes CRISPR/Cas9 system
   8154..8271    +  misc_feature   cPPT/CTS: central polypurine tract and central termination sequence of HIV-1
