[The description below was written by a language model from this plasmid's Addgene catalogue record and pLannotate feature annotations shown in this document.]
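Description:
HIPK2 gRNA (BRDN0001162222) is a third-generation lentiviral guide RNA plasmid built on the lentiGuide-Puro backbone, carrying a single sgRNA directed against human HIPK2 (homeodomain-interacting protein kinase 2). The guide was designed against two HIPK2 reference transcripts and belongs to a human kinome gRNA collection. In bacteria the plasmid is maintained by a high-copy ColE1/pUC-type origin and selected with ampicillin through the β-lactamase gene. An f1 origin and remnants of lac and phage promoter elements from the parental cloning vector are also present.

The viral transfer cassette begins with an RSV promoter fused to a truncated HIV-1 5' LTR, which drives Tat-independent production of genomic RNA in packaging cells. This is followed by the Ψ packaging signal with a partial gag sequence, the Rev response element for Rev-dependent nuclear export, and a cPPT/CTS. It ends in a ΔU3 self-inactivating 3' LTR that disables LTR promoter activity after integration. Within this cassette, a human U6 RNA polymerase III promoter transcribes the HIPK2 spacer joined to the Streptococcus pyogenes Cas9 gRNA scaffold. Downstream, the EF-1α core promoter with its intron A drives puromycin N-acetyltransferase, allowing puromycin selection of transduced mammalian cells, and a WPRE enhances transcript expression. An SV40 poly(A) signal and SV40 origin lie outside the 3' LTR.

The plasmid does not encode Cas9, so it is meant to be used with a separate Cas9 vector such as lentiCas9-Blast, or in cells that already express Cas9, for CRISPR-mediated disruption of HIPK2.
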