Addgene plasmid #76750: HIPK2 gRNA (BRDN0001162222)
Purpose: 3rd generation lentiviral gRNA plasmid targeting human HIPK2
Depositing lab: John Doench & David Root. Depositing organization: Broad Institute. Publication: Optimized sgRNA design to maximize activity and minimize off-target effects of CRISPR-Cas9. Doench JG, Fusi N, Sullender M, Hegde M, Vaimberg EW, Donovan KF, Smith I, Tothova Z, Wilen C, Orchard R, Virgin HW, Listgarten J, Root DE. Nat Biotechnol. 2016 Jan 18. doi: 10.1038/nbt.3437. PubMed 26780180.
Backbone
  Vector backbone: lentiGuide-Puro
  Backbone manufacturer: Zhang Lab (Addgene plasmid # 52963)
  Vector type: Mammalian Expression, Lentiviral, CRISPR
  Selectable markers: Puromycin
Growth in bacteria
  Bacterial resistance: Ampicillin, 100 μg/mL
  Growth temperature: 37°C
  Growth strain: DH5alpha
  Copy number: High Copy
Gene/Insert
  Gene/Insert name: HIPK2 (alt names: HIPK2; NM_001113239.2)
  gRNA/shRNA sequence: TGGACTCAAGCGTAAGAGCG
  Species: H. sapiens (human)
  Entrez Gene: HIPK2 (a.k.a. PRO0593)
  Promoter: hU6
  Cloning method: Unknown
  Sequencing primers: 5′ U6-F; 3′ pS2-R
Terms and licenses: Academic/Nonprofit Terms; Industry Terms: Not Available to Industry
Depositor comments: The gRNA was designed to target the following Genbank reference sequence(s): NM_001113239.2,NM_022740.4. Note that this plasmid does NOT contain Cas9. It should be used in conjunction with lentiCas9-Blast (Addgene #52962) or otherwise with cell lines already expressing Cas9. Browse the full kinome gRNA library at http://www.addgene.org/pooled-library/broadgpp-human-kinome/ or visit http://www.broadinstitute.org/rnai/public/ for detailed protocols and information.
How to cite: HIPK2 gRNA (BRDN0001162222) was a gift from John Doench & David Root (Addgene plasmid # 76750 ; http://n2t.net/addgene:76750 ; RRID:Addgene_76750)
