>Addgene plasmid #76750 | HIPK2 gRNA (BRDN0001162222) | depositor partial sequence | sequence record 144210 | Target Sequence
TGGACTCAAGCGTAAGAGCG
