>Addgene plasmid #76750 | HIPK2 gRNA (BRDN0001162222) | addgene partial sequence | sequence record 186431 | hU6-F
GTAGAAAGTAATAATTTCTTGGGTAGTTTGCAGTTTTAAAATTATGTTTTAAAATGGACTATCATATGCT
TACCGTAACTTGAAAGTATTTCGATTTCTTGGCTTTATATATCTTGTGGAAAGGACGAAACACCGTGGAC
TCAAGCGTAAGAGCGGTTTTAGAGCTAGAAATAGCAAGTTAAAATAAGGCTAGTCCGTTATCAACTTGAA
AAAGTGGCACCGAGTCGGTGCTTTTTTAAGCTTGGCGTAACTAGATCTTGAGACAAATGGCAGTATTCAT
CCACAATTTTAAAAGAAAAGGGGGGATTGGGGGGTACAGTGCAGGGGAAAGAATAGTAGACATAATAGCA
ACAGACATACAAACTAAAGAATTACAAAAACAAATTACAAAAATTCAAAATTTTCGGGTTTATTACAGGG
ACAGCAGAGATCCACTTTGGCGCCGGCTCGAGGGGGCCCGGGTGCAAAGATGGATAAAGTTTTAAACAGA
GAGGAATCTTTGCAGCTAATGGACCTTCTAGGTCTTGAAAGGAGTGGGAATTGGCTCCGGTGCCCGTCAG
TGGGCAGAGC
